>Addgene plasmid #141291 | pET28a(+)::MBP-NL3F10H | addgene full sequence | sequence record 324616 | Addgene NGS Result
TGGCGAATGGG
[124 nt withheld, positions 12-135]
C
[91 nt withheld, positions 137-227]
A
[49 nt withheld, positions 229-277]
CCTTTGACGTTGGAGTCCACGTTCTTT
[37 nt withheld, positions 305-341]
ACCCTATCTCGGTCTATTCTTTTGATTTATAAGGGATTTTGCCGATTTCGGCCTATTGGTTAAAAAATGA
GCTGATTTAACAAAAATTTAACGCGAATTTTAACAAAATATTAACGCTTACAATTTAGGTGGCACTTTTC
GGGGAAATGTGCGCGGAACCCCTATTTGTTTATTTTTCTAAATACATTCAAATATGTATCCGCTCATGAA
TTAATTCTTAGAAAAACTCATCGAGCATCAAATGAAACTGCAATTTATTCATATCAGGATTATCAATACC
ATATTTTTGAAAAAGCCGTTTCTGTAATGAAGGAGAAAACTCACCGAGGCAGTTCCATAGGATGGCAAGA
TCCTGGTATCGGTCTGCGATTCCGACTCGTCCAACATCAATACAACCTATTAATTTCCCCTCGTCAAAAA
TAAGGTTATCAAGTGAGAAATCACCATGAGTGACGACTGAATCCGGTGAGAATGGCAAAAGTTTATGCAT
TTCTTTCCAGACTTGTTCAACAGGCCAGCCATTACGCTCGTCATCAAAATCACTCGCATCAACCAAACCG
TTATTCATTCGTGATTGCGCCTGAGCGAGACGAAATACGCGATCGCTGTTAAAAGGACAATTACAAACAG
GAATCGAATGCAACCGGCGCAGGAACACTGCCAGCGCATCAACAATATTTTCACCTGAATCAGGATATTC
TTCTAATACCTGGAATGCTGTTTTCCCGGGGATCGCAGTGGTGAGTAACCATGCATCATCAGGAGTACGG
ATAAAATGCTTGATGGTCGGAAGAGGCATAAATTCCGTCAGCCAGTTTAGTCTGACCATCTCATCTGTAA
CATCATTGGCAACGCTACCTTTGCCATGTTTCAGAAACAACTCTGGCGCATCGGGCTTCCCATACAATCG
ATAGATTGTCGCACCTGATTGCCCGACATTATCGCGAGCCCATTTATACCCATATAAATCAGCATCCATG
TTGGAATTTAATCGCGGCCTAGAGCAAGACGTTTCCCGTTGAATATGGCTCATAACACCCCTTGTATTAC
TGTTTATGTAAGCAGACAGTTTTATTGTTCATGACCAAAATCCCTTAACGTGAGTTTTCGTTCCACTGAG
CGTCAGACCCCGTAGAAAAGATCAAAGGATCTTCTTGAGATCCTTTTTTTCTGCGCGTAATCTGCTGCTT
GCAAACAAAAAAACCACCGCTACCAGCGGTGGTTTGTTTGCCGGATCAAGAGCTACCAACTCTTTTTCCG
AAGGTAACTGGCTTCAGCAGAGCGCAGATACCAAATACTGTCCTTCTAGTGTAGCCGTAGTTAGGCCACC
ACTTCAAGAACTCTGTAGCACCGCCTACATACCTCGCTCTGCTAATCCTGTTACCAGTGGCTGCTGCCAG
TGGCGATAAGTCGTGTCTTACCGGGTTGGACTCAAGACGATAGTTACCGGATAAGGCGCAGCGGTCGGGC
TGAACGGGGGGTTCGTGCACACAGCCCAGCTTGGAGCGAACGACCTACACCGAACTGAGATACCTACAGC
GTGAGCTATGAGAAAGCGCCACGCTTCCCGAAGGGAGAAAGGCGGACAGGTATCCGGTAAGCGGCAGGGT
CGGAACAGGAGAGCGCACGAGGGAGCTTCCAGGGGGAAACGCCTGGTATCTTTATAGTCCTGTCGGGTTT
CGCCACCTCTGACTTGAGCGTCGATTTTTGTGATGCTCGTCAGGGGGGCGGAGCCTATGGAAAAACGCCA
GCAACGCGGCCTTTTTACGGTTCCTGGCCTTTTGCTGGCCTTTTGCTCACATGTTCTTTCCTGCGTTATC
CCCTGATTCTGTGGATAACCGTATTACCGCCTTTGAGTGAGCTGATACCGCTCGCCGCAGCCGAACGACC
GAGCGCAGCGAGTCAGTGAGCGAGGAAGCGGAAGAGCGCCTGATGCGGTATTTTCTCCTTACGCATCTGT
GCGGTATTTCACACCGCAATGGTGCACTCTCAGTACAATCTGCTCTGATGCCGCATAGTTAAGCCAGTAT
ACACTCCGCTATCGCTACGTGACTGGGTCATGGCTGCGCCCCGACACCCGCCAACACCCGCTGACGCGCC
CTGACGGGCTTGTCTGCTCCCGGCATCCGCTTACAGACAAGCTGTGACCGTCTCCGGGAGCTGCATGTGT
CAGAGGTTTTCACCGTCATCACCGAAACGCGCGAGGCAGCTGCGGTAAAGCTCATCAGCGTGGTCGTGAA
GCGATTCACAGATGTCTGCCTGTTCATCCGCGTCCAGCTCGTTGAGTTTCTCCAGAAGCGTTAATGTCTG
GCTTCTGATAAAGCGGGCCATGTTAAGGGCGGTTTTTTCCTGTTTGGTCACTGATGCCTCCGTGTAAGGG
GGATTTCTGTTCATGGGGGTAATGATACCGATGAAACGAGAGAGGATGCTCACGATACGGGTTACTGATG
ATGAACATGCCCGGTTACTGGAACGTTGTGAGGGTAAACAACTGGCGGTATGGATGCGGCGGGACCAGAG
AAAAATCACTCAGGGTCAATGCCAGCGCTTCGTTAATACAGATGTAGGTGTTCCACAGGGTAGCCAGCAG
CATCCTGCGATGCAGATCCGGAACATAATGGTGCAGGGCGCTGACTTCCGCGTTTCCAGACTTTACGAAA
CACGGAAACCGAAGACCATTCATGTTGTTGCTCAGGTCGCAGACGTTTTGCAGCAGCAGTCGCTTCACGT
TCGCTCGCGTATCGGTGATTCATTCTGCTAACCAGTAAGGCAACCCCGCCAGCCTAGCCGGGTCCTCAAC
GACAGGAGCACGATCATGCGCACCCGTGGGGCCGCCATGCCGGCGATAATGGCCTGCTTCTCGCCGAAAC
GTTTGGTGGCGGGACCAGTGACGAAGGCTTGAGCGAGGGCGTGCAAGATTCCGAATACCGCAAGCGACAG
GCCGATCATCGTCGCGCTCCAGCGAAAGCGGTCCTCGCCGAAAATGACCCAGAGCGCTGCCGGCACCTGT
CCTACGAGTTGCATGATAAAGAAGACAGTCATAAGTGCGGCGACGATAGTCATGCCCCGCGCCCACCGGA
AGGAGCTGACTGGGTTGAAGGCTCTCAAGGGCATCGGTCGAGATCCCGGTGCCTAATGAGTGAGCTAACT
TACATTAATTGCGTTGCGCTCACTGCCCGCTTTCCAGTCGGGAAACCTGTCGTGCCAGCTGCATTAATGA
ATCGGCCAACGCGCGGGGAGAGGCGGTTTGCGTATTGGGCGCCAGGGTGGTTTTTCTTTTCACCAGTGAG
ACGGGCAACAGCTGATTGCCCTTCACCGCCTGGCCCTGAGAGAGTTGCAGCAAGCGGTCCACGCTGGTTT
GCCCCAGCAGGCGAAAATCCTGTTTGATGGTGGTTAACGGCGGGATATAACATGAGCTGTCTTCGGTATC
GTCGTATCCCACTACCGAGATATCCGCACCAACGCGCAGCCCGGACTCGGTAATGGCGCGCATTGCGCCC
AGCGCCATCTGATCGTTGGCAACCAGCATCGCAGTGGGAACGATGCCCTCATTCAGCATTTGCATGGTTT
GTTGAAAACCGGACATGGCACTCCAGTCGCCTTCCCGTTCCGCTATCGGCTGAATTTGATTGCGAGTGAG
ATATTTATGCCAGCCAGCCAGACGCAGACGCGCCGAGACAGAACTTAATGGGCCCGCTAACAGCGCGATT
TGCTGGTGACCCAATGCGACCAGATGCTCCACGCCCAGTCGCGTACCGTCTTCATGGGAGAAAATAATAC
TGTTGATGGGTGTCTGGTCAGAGACATCAAGAAATAACGCCGGAACATTAGTGCAGGCAGCTTCCACAGC
AATGGCATCCTGGTCATCCAGCGGATAGTTAATGATCAGCCCACTGACGCGTTGCGCGAGAAGATTGTGC
ACCGCCGCTTTACAGGCTTCGACGCCGCTTCGTTCTACCATCGACACCACCACGCTGGCACCCAGTTGAT
CGGCGCGAGATTTAATCGCCGCGACAATTTGCGACGGCGCGTGCAGGGCCAGACTGGAGGTGGCAACGCC
AATCAGCAACGACTGTTTGCCCGCCAGTTGTTGTGCCACGCGGTTGGGAATGTAATTCAGCTCCGCCATC
GCCGCTTCCACTTTTTCCCGCGTTTTCGCAGAAACGTGGCTGGCCTGGTTCACCACGCGGGAAACGGTCT
GATAAGAGACACCGGCATACTCTGCGACATCGTATAACGTTACTGGTTTCACATTCACCACCCTGAATTG
ACTCTCTTCCGGGCGCTATCATGCCATACCGCGAAAGGTTTTGCGCCATTCGATGGTGTCCGGGATCTCG
ACGCTCTCCCTTATGCGACTCCTGCATTAGGAAGCAGCCCAGTAGTAGGTTGAGGCCGTTGAGCACCGCC
GCCGCAAGGAATGGTGCATGCAAGGAGATGGCGCCCAACAGTCCCCCGGCCACGGGGCCTGCCACCATAC
CCACGCCGAAACAAGCGCTCATGAGCCCGAAGTGGCGAGCCCGATCTTCCCCATCGGTGATGTCGGCGAT
ATAGGCGCCAGCAACCGCACCTGTGGCGCCGGTGATGCCGGCCACGATGCGTCCGGCGTAGAGGATCGAG
ATCTCGATCCCGCGAAATTAATACGACTCACTATAGGGGAATTGTGAGCGGATAACAATTCCCCTCTAGA
AATAATTTTGTTTAACTTTAAGAAGGAGATATACATGCACCATCACCATCACCATGGAAAAATCGAAGAA
GGTAAACTGGTAATCTGGATTAACGGCGATAAAGGCTATAACGGTCTCGCTGAAGTCGGTAAGAAATTCG
AGAAAGATACCGGAATTAAAGTCACCGTTGAGCATCCGGATAAACTGGAAGAGAAATTCCCACAGGTTGC
GGCAACTGGCGATGGCCCTGACATTATCTTCTGGGCACACGACCGCTTTGGTGGCTACGCTCAATCTGGC
CTGTTGGCTGAAATCACCCCGGACAAAGCGTTCCAGGACAAGCTGTATCCGTTTACCTGGGATGCCGTAC
GTTACAACGGCAAGCTGATTGCTTACCCGATCGCTGTTGAAGCGTTATCGCTGATTTATAACAAAGATCT
GCTGCCGAACCCGCCAAAAACCTGGGAAGAGATCCCGGCGCTGGATAAAGAACTGAAAGCGAAAGGTAAG
AGCGCGCTGATGTTCAACCTGCAAGAACCGTACTTCACCTGGCCGCTGATTGCTGCTGACGGGGGTTATG
CGTTCAAGTATGAAAACGGCAAGTACGACATTAAAGACGTGGGCGTGGATAACGCTGGCGCGAAAGCGGG
TCTGACCTTCCTGGTTGACCTGATTAAAAACAAACACATGAATGCAGACACCGATTACTCCATCGCAGAA
GCTGCCTTTAATAAAGGCGAAACAGCGATGACCATCAACGGCCCGTGGGCATGGTCCAACATCGACACCA
GCAAAGTGAATTATGGTGTAACGGTACTGCCGACCTTCAAGGGTCAACCATCCAAACCGTTCGTTGGCGT
GCTGAGCGCAGGTATTAACGCCGCCAGTCCGAACAAAGAGCTGGCAAAAGAGTTCCTCGAAAACTATCTG
CTGACTGATGAAGGTCTGGAAGCGGTTAATAAAGACAAACCGCTGGGTGCCGTAGCGCTGAAGTCTTACG
AGGAAGAGTTGGCGAAAGATCCACGTATTGCCGCCACTATGGAAAACGCCCAGAAAGGTGAAATCATGCC
GAACATCCCGCAGATGTCCGCTTTCTGGTATGCCGTGCGTACTGCGGTGATCAACGCCGCCAGCGGTCGT
CAGACTGTCGATGAAGCCCTGAAAGACGCGCAGACTAATTCGAGCTCGAACAACAACAACACTAGTGAAA
ACCTGTATTTCCAGGGAGCAGCCTCGATGGTCTTCACACTCGAAGATTTCGTTGGGGACTGGCGACAGAC
AGCCGGCTACAACCTGGACCAAGTCCTTGAACAGGGAGGTGTGTCCAGTTTGTTTCAGAATCTCGGGGTG
TCCGTAACTCCGATCCAAAGGATTGTCCTGAGCGGTGAAAATGGGCTGAAGATCGACATCCATGTCATCA
TCCCGTATGAAGGTCTGAGCGGCGACCAAATGGGCCAGATCGAAAAAATTTTTAAGGTGGTGTACCCTGT
GGATGATCATCACTTTAAGGTGATCCTGCACTATGGCACACTGGTAATCGACGGGGTTACGCCGAACATG
ATCGACTATTTCGGACGGCCGTATGAAGGCATCGCCGTGTTCGACGGCAAAAAGATCACTGTAACAGGGA
CCCTGTGGAACGGCAACAAAATTATCGACGAGCGCCTGATCAACCCCGACGGCTCCCTGCTGTTCCGAGT
AACCATCAACGGAGTGACCGGCTGGCGGCTGTGCGAACGCATTCTGGCGCCTCGAGTTGATTACAAGGAT
CATGATGGTGATTACAAGGATCACGACATCGACTACAAGGATGACGATGACAAGCATCACCATCACCATC
ACCATCACCATCACTGAGGATCCGAATTCGAGCTCCGTCGACAAGCTTGCGGCCGCACTCGAGCACCACC
ACCACCACCACTGAGATCCGGCTGCTAACAAAGCCCGAAAGGAAGCTGAGTTGGCTGCTGCCACCGCTGA
GCAATAACTAGCATAACCCCTTGGGGCCTCTAAACGGGTCTTGAGGGGTTTTTTGCTGAAAGGAGGAACT
ATATCCGGAT
Features (pLannotate 1.2.2; 23 found; start..end, strand, type, name):
     12..440     +  rep_origin     f1 ori (sequence partly withheld): f1 bacteriophage origin of replication; arrow indicates direction of (+) strand synthesis
    493..550     +  promoter       AmpR promoter (fragment): bla
    559..1374    -  CDS            KanR: aminoglycoside phosphotransferase; aph(3')-Ia; confers resistance to kanamycin in bacteria or G418 (Geneticin®) in eukaryotes
   1496..2084    +  rep_origin     ori: high-copy-number ColE1/pMB1/pBR322/pUC origin of replication
   2270..2409    -  misc_feature   bom: basis of mobility region from pBR322
   2511..2702    -  CDS            rop: Rop protein, which maintains plasmids at low copy number; rop
   2719..3099    +  CDS            YPB1_ECOLX: Protein predicted: Swiss-Prot protein existence level 4. From Escherichia coli.
   3171..3462    -  CDS            TcR (fragment): tetracycline efflux protein; tet; confers resistance to tetracycline
   3477..3498    -  protein_bind   CAP binding site: CAP binding activates transcription in the presence of cAMP. E. coli catabolite activator protein
   3511..4593    -  CDS            lacI: lac repressor; lacI; The lac repressor binds to the lac operator to inhibit transcription in E. coli. This inhibition can be relieved by adding lactose or isopropyl-β-D-thiogalactopyranoside (IPTG).
   4594..4671    -  promoter       lacI promoter: lacI
   4679..4958    -  CDS            TcR (fragment): tetracycline efflux protein; tet; confers resistance to tetracycline
   4980..4998    +  promoter       T7 promoter: promoter for bacteriophage T7 RNA polymerase
   4999..5023    +  protein_bind   lac operator: The lac repressor binds to the lac operator to inhibit transcription in E. coli. This inhibition can be relieved by adding lactose or isopropyl-β-D-thiogalactopyranoside (IPTG). lac repressor encoded by lacI
   5038..5060    +  RBS            RBS: efficient ribosome binding site from bacteriophage T7 gene 10 (Olins and Rangwala, 1989)
   5069..5086    +  CDS            6xHis: 6xHis affinity tag
   5090..6187    +  CDS            MBP: maltose binding protein from E. coli; malE (mutated); This version of the gene does not encode a signal sequence, so MBP will remain in the cytosol.
   6248..6760    +  CDS            Nluc: NanoLuc® luciferase human codon-optimized
   6815..6835    +  CDS            FLAG (fragment): FLAG® epitope tag, followed by an enterokinase cleavage site
   6839..6862    +  CDS            8xHis: 8xHis affinity tag
   6915..6932    +  CDS            9xHis (fragment): 9xHis affinity tag
   6942..6991    +  CDS            SET1 (fragment): solubility-enhancement tag derived from T7 phage gene 10B
   6999..7046    +  terminator     T7 terminator: transcription terminator for bacteriophage T7 RNA polymerase
