[The description below was written by a language model from this plasmid's Addgene catalogue record and pLannotate feature annotations shown in this document.]
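Description:
pET28a(+)::MBP-NL3F10H is a bacterial expression plasmid of about 7.1 kb built on the pET-28a(+) backbone for IPTG-inducible production of a tagged NanoLuc luciferase fusion protein in E. coli. It replicates from a pBR322-type ColE1 origin accompanied by the bom site and the rop gene, which restrains copy number, and it also carries an f1 phage origin. Selection is by kanamycin through the aph(3')-Ia gene. The chloramphenicol listed in the catalogue entry belongs to the BL21(DE3) Rosetta2 pLysS host strain in which the plasmid is supplied, not to the plasmid itself. The short tetracycline-resistance and AmpR-promoter fragments in the annotation are non-functional backbone remnants.

The expression cassette consists of a T7 promoter followed by a lac operator and the T7 gene 10 ribosome binding site, with a T7 terminator downstream. A plasmid-borne lacI gene supplies repressor, so transcription depends on IPTG induction in a host that provides T7 RNA polymerase. The open reading frame begins with a 6xHis tag and a signal-sequence-free maltose binding protein, which stays in the cytosol and generally aids solubility and purification. This is followed by NanoLuc, an engineered, highly stable luciferase derived from Oplophorus gracilirostris and codon-optimised for mammalian cells, and then by a C-terminal 3xFLAG and 10xHis tag. The automated annotation detects these C-terminal tags only partially, as a FLAG fragment and an 8xHis run. A further His fragment annotated downstream is probably residual vector sequence. The fusion was assembled by Gibson cloning. The record supports its use for producing recombinant NanoLuc protein that can be purified and detected through its tags, in the context of work developing NanoLuc as a bioluminescent reporter for plant science.
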