Addgene plasmid #141291: pET28a(+)::MBP-NL3F10H
Purpose: MBP:NLUC:3xFlag:10xHis in pET-28 a (+) backbone for bacterial IPTG inducible expression (KmR)
Depositing lab: Andrew Millar. Depositing organization: University of Edinburgh. Publication: Expanding the bioluminescent reporter toolkit for plant science with NanoLUC. Urquiza-Garcia U, Millar AJ. Plant Methods. 2019 Jul 8;15:68. doi: 10.1186/s13007-019-0454-4. eCollection 2019. PubMed 31316580.
Backbone
  Vector backbone: pET-28 a (+)
  Backbone manufacturer: EMD Biosciences
  Backbone size w/o insert (bp): 5369
  Total vector size (bp): 7075
  Vector type: Bacterial Expression, Luciferase
Growth in bacteria
  Bacterial resistance: Chloramphenicol and Kanamycin, 25 & 50 μg/mL
  Growth temperature: 37°C
  Growth strain: BL21 DE3 Rossetta2 pLysS (Novagen, Merck, Darmstadt, Germany)
  Growth instructions: LB media with 50 µg/ml Kanamycin (Kn50) and 34 µg/ml Chloramphenicol (Cm34). Incubate the plate over-night at 37 °C. The chloramphenicol relates to the bacterial strain (E. coli BL21 DE3 Rossetta2 pLysS) and not the plasmid itself
  Copy number: Unknown
Gene/Insert
  Gene/Insert name: MBP-NLUC3F10H (alt names: NanoLuc; NanoLUC; NanoLuciferase)
  Species: Synthetic; Oplophorus gracilirostris
  Insert size (bp): 1800
  Mutation: Engineered for high stability (t1/2 = 11.5 days at 37 °C) and codon optimised for expression in mammalian cells.
  Promoter: promoter for bacteriophage T7 RNA polymerase
  Tag / fusion protein: Flag (x3) (C terminal on insert); His (x10) (C terminal on insert); MBP (N terminal on insert)
  Cloning method: Gibson Cloning
  Sequencing primers: 5′ TAATACGACTCACTATAGGG
Resource information
  A portion of this plasmid was derived from a plasmid made by: Plasmids pNL1.1 and pNL1.2 with NanoLUC sequence were kindly provided by Promega Corporation (UK, Delta House, Southampton Science Park, Southampton, SO16 7NS). The NanoLUC sequence was amplified, and cloned via a pET28a(+) (Novagen, Merck, Darmstadt, Germany) intermediate vector into a pUC19 vector carrying a 3× FLAG 10× His peptide as a C-terminal translational fusion, to form NanoLUC-3× FLAG-10× His (NL3F10H). The 3× FLAG-10His was chemically synthesised by Eurogentec (Seraing, Belgium). The tagged NanoLUC was amplified and cloned using Gibson assembly into pET28a(+) resulting in pET28a(+)::NL3F10H. A N-terminal tag comprising Maltose Binding Protein 6× His was fused to NanoLUC-3F10H, by amplifying the MBP-6× His from pMJ806 [38], resulting in pET28a(+)::MBP-NL3F10H.
Terms and licenses: Academic/Nonprofit Terms; Industry Terms: Not Available to Industry
How to cite: pET28a(+)::MBP-NL3F10H was a gift from Andrew Millar (Addgene plasmid # 141291 ; http://n2t.net/addgene:141291 ; RRID:Addgene_141291)
